>Addgene plasmid #72307 | pCAG-PuroDTK.Neo | depositor full sequence | sequence record 131942 | whole sequences
CTAAATTGTAAGCGTTAATATTTTGTTAAAATTCGCGTTAAATTTTTGTTAAATCAGCTCATTTTTTAAC
CAATAGGCCGAAATCGGCAAAATCCCTTATAAATCAAAAGAATAGACCGAGATAGGGT
[37 nt withheld, positions 129-165]
AAAGAACGTGGACTCCAACGTCAAAGG
[49 nt withheld, positions 193-241]
T
[91 nt withheld, positions 243-333]
G
[124 nt withheld, positions 335-458]
CCCATTCGCCATTCAGGCTGCGCAACTGTTGGGAAGGGCGATCGGTGCGGGCCTCTTCGCTATTACGCCA
GCTGGCGAAAGGGGGATGTGCTGCAAGGCGATTAAGTTGGGTAACGCCAGGGTTTTCCCAGTCACGACGT
TGTAAAACGACGGCCAGTGAGCGCGCGTAATACGACTCACTATAGGGCGAATTGGGGCGCGCCATTCTAG
ATTAACCCTAGAAAGATAGTCTGCGTAAAATTGACGCATGCATTCTTGAAATATTGCTCTCTCTTTCTAA
ATAGCGCGAATCCGTCGCTGTGCATTTAGGACATCTCAGTCGCCGCTTGGAGCTCCCGTGAGGCGTGCTT
GTCAATGCGGTAAGTGTCACTGATTTTGAACTATAACGACCGCGTGAGTCAAAATGACGCATGATTATCT
TTTACGTGACTTTTAAGATTTAACTCATACGATAATTATATTGTTATTTCATGTTCTACTTACGTGATAA
CTTATTATATATATATTTTCTTGTTATAGATATCAACTAGAATGCTAGCATGGGCCCATCTCGACCTACT
TCGTATAGCATACATTATACGAAGTTATGTGCGGGCCTCTTCGCTATTACGCCAGCGCGCGTTGACATTG
ATTATTGACTAGTTATTAATAGTAATCAATTACGGGGTCATTAGTTCATAGCCCATATATGGAGTTCCGC
GTTACATAACTTACGGTAAATGGCCCGCCTGGCTGACCGCCCAACGACCCCCGCCCATTGACGTCAATAA
TGACGTATGTTCCCATAGTAACGCCAATAGGGACTTTCCATTGACGTCAATGGGTGGAGTATTTACGGTA
AACTGCCCACTTGGCAGTACATCAAGTGTATCATATGCCAAGTACGCCCCCTATTGACGTCAATGACGGT
AAATGGCCCGCCTGGCATTATGCCCAGTACATGACCTTATGGGACTTTCCTACTTGGCAGTACATCTACG
TATTAGTCATCGCTATTACCATGGGTCGAGGTGAGCCCCACGTTCTGCTTCACTCTCCCCATCTCCCCCC
CCTCCCCACCCCCAATTTTGTATTTATTTATTTTTTAATTATTTTGTGCAGCGATGGGGGCGGGGGGGGG
GGGGGCGCGCGCCAGGCGGGGCGGGGCGGGGCGAGGGGCGGGGCGGGGCGAGGCGGAGAGGTGCGGCGGC
AGCCAATCAGAGCGGCGCGCTCCGAAAGTTTCCTTTTATGGCGAGGCGGCGGCGGCGGCGGCCCTATAAA
AAGCGAAGCGCGCGGCGGGCGGGAGTCGCTGCGTTGCCTTCGCCCCGTGCCCCGCTCCGCGCCGCCTCGC
GCCGCCCGCCCCGGCTCTGACTGACCGCGTTACTCCCACAGGTGAGCGGGCGGGACGGCCCTTCTCCTCC
GGGCTGTAATTAGCGCTTGGTTTAATGACGGCTCGTTTCTTTTCTGTGGCTGCGTGAAAGCCTTAAAGGG
CTCCGGGAGGGCCCTTTGTGCGGGGGGGAGCGGCTCGGGGGGTGCGTGCGTGTGTGTGTGCGTGGGGAGC
GCCGCGTGCGGCCCGCGCTGCCCGGCGGCTGTGAGCGCTGCGGGCGCGGCGCGGGGCTTTGTGCGCTCCG
CGTGTGCGCGAGGGGAGCGCGGCCGGGGGCGGTGCCCCGCGGTGCGGGGGGGCTGCGAGGGGAACAAAGG
CTGCGTGCGGGGTGTGTGCGTGGGGGGGTGAGCAGGGGGTGTGGGCGCGGCGGTCGGGCTGTAACCCCCC
CCTGCACCCCCCTCCCCGAGTTGCTGAGCACGGCCCGGCTTCGGGTGCGGGGCTCCGTGCGGGGCGTGGC
GCGGGGCTCGCCGTGCCGGGCGGGGGGTGGCGGCAGGTGGGGGTGCCGGGCGGGGCGGGGCCGCCTCGGG
CCGGGGAGGGCTCGGGGGAGGGGCGCGGCGGCCCCGGAGCGCCGGCGGCTGTCGAGGCGCGGCGAGCCGC
AGCCATTGCCTTTTATGGTAATCGTGCGAGAGGGCGCAGGGACTTCCTTTGTCCCAAATCTGGCGGAGCC
GAAATCTGGGAGGCGCCGCCGCACCCCCTCTAGCGGGCGCGGGCGAAGCGGTGCGGCGCCGGCAGGAAGG
AAATGGGCGGGGAGGGCCTTCGTGCGTCGCCGCGCCGCCGTCCCCTTCTCCATCTCCAGCCTCGGGGCTG
CCGCAGGGGGACGGCTGCCTTCGGGGGGGACGGGGCAGGGCGGGGTTCGGCTTCTGGCGTGTGACCGGCG
GCTCTAGAGCCTCTGCTAACCATGTTCATGCCTTCTTCTTTTTCCTACAGCTCCTGGGCAACGTGCTGGT
TATTGTGCTGTCTCATCATTTTGGCAAAGAATTCACCATGGGGACCGAGTACAAGCCCACGGTGCGCCTC
GCCACCCGCGACGACGTCCCCCGGGCCGTACGCACCCTCGCCGCCGCGTTCGCCGACTACCCCGCCACGC
GCCACACCGTCGACCCGGACCGCCACATCGAGCGGGTCACCGAGCTGCAAGAACTCTTCCTCACGCGCGT
CGGGCTCGACATCGGCAAGGTGTGGGTCGCGGACGACGGCGCCGCGGTGGCGGTCTGGACCACGCCGGAG
AGCGTCGAAGCGGGGGCGGTGTTCGCCGAGATCGGCCCGCGCATGGCCGAGTTGAGCGGTTCCCGGCTGG
CCGCGCAGCAACAGATGGAAGGCCTCCTGGCGCCGCACCGGCCCAAGGAGCCCGCGTGGTTCCTGGCCAC
CGTCGGCGTCTCGCCCGACCACCAGGGCAAGGGTCTGGGCAGCGCCGTCGTGCTCCCCGGAGTGGAGGCG
GCCGAGCGCGCCGGGGTGCCCGCCTTCCTGGAGACCTCCGCGCCCCGCAACCTCCCCTTCTACGAGCGGC
TCGGCTTCACCGTCACCGCCGACGTCGAGGTGCCCGAAGGACCGCGCACCTGGTGCATGACCCGCAAGCC
CGGTGCCGGATCCATGCCCACGCTACTGCGGGTTTATATAGACGGTCCTCACGGGATGGGGAAAACCACC
ACCACGCAACTGCTGGTGGCCCTGGGTTCGCGCGACGATATCGTCTACGTACCCGAGCCGATGACTTACT
GGCAGGTGCTGGGGGCTTCCGAGACAATCGCGAACATCTACACCACACAACACCGCCTCGACCAGGGTGA
GATATCGGCCGGGGACGCGGCGGTGGTAATGACAAGCGCCCAGATAACAATGGGCATGCCTTATGCCGTG
ACCGACGCCGTTCTGGCTCCTCATATCGGGGGGGAGGCTGGGAGCTCACATGCCCCGCCCCCGGCCCTCA
CCCTCATCTTCGACCGCCATCCCATCGCCGCCCTCCTGTGCTACCCGGCCGCGCGATACCTTATGGGCAG
CATGACCCCCCAGGCCGTGCTGGCGTTCGTGGCCCTCATCCCGCCGACCTTGCCCGGCACAAACATCGTG
TTGGGGGCCCTTCCGGAGGACAGACACATCGACCGCCTGGCCAAACGCCAGCGCCCCGGCGAGCGGCTTG
ACCTGGCTATGCTGGCCGCGATTCGCCGCGTTTACGGGCTGCTTGCCAATACGGTGCGGTATCTGCAGGG
CGGCGGGTCGTGGCGGGAGGATTGGGGACAGCTTTCGGGGACGGCCGTGCCGCCCCAGGGTGCCGAGCCC
CAGAGCAACGCGGGCCCACGACCCCATATCGGGGACACGTTATTTACCCTGTTTCGGGCCCCCGAGTTGC
TGGCCCCCAACGGCGACCTGTACAACGTGTTTGCCTGGGCCTTGGACGTCTTGGCCAAACGCCTCCGTCC
CATGCACGTCTTTATCCTGGATTACGACCAATCGCCCGCCGGCTGCCGGGACGCCCTGCTGCAACTTACC
TCCGGGATGGTCCAGACCCACGTCACCACCCCCGGCTCCATACCGACGATCTGCGACCTGGCGCGCACGT
TTGCCCGGGAGATGGGGGAGGCTAACTGAGCTCTAGAGCTCGCTGATCAGCCTCGACTGTGCCTTCTAGT
TGCCAGCCATCTGTTGTTTGCCCCTCCCCCGTGCCTTCCTTGACCCTGGAAGGTGCCACTCCCACTGTCC
TTTCCTAATAAAATGAGGAAATTGCATCGCATTGTCTGAGTAGGTGTCATTCTATTCTGGGGGGTGGGGT
GGGGCAGGACAGCAAGGGGGAGGATTGGGAAGACAATAGCAGGCATGCTGGGGATGCGGTGGGCTCTAGA
GATCTGTTGACAATTAATCATCGGCATAGTATATCGGCATAGTATAATACGACAAGGTGAGGAACTAAAC
CATGGGATCGGCCATTGAACAAGATGGATTGCACGCAGGTTCTCCGGCCGCTTGGGTGGAGAGGCTATTC
GGCTATGACTGGGCACAACAGACAATCGGCTGCTCTGATGCCGCCGTGTTCCGGCTGTCAGCGCAGGGGC
GCCCGGTTCTTTTTGTCAAGACCGACCTGTCCGGTGCCCTGAATGAACTGCAGGACGAGGCAGCGCGGCT
ATCGTGGCTGGCCACGACGGGCGTTCCTTGCGCAGCTGTGCTCGACGTTGTCACTGAAGCGGGAAGGGAC
TGGCTGCTATTGGGCGAAGTGCCGGGGCAGGATCTCCTGTCATCTCACCTTGCTCCTGCCGAGAAAGTAT
CCATCATGGCTGATGCAATGCGGCGGCTGCATACGCTTGATCCGGCTACCTGCCCATTCGACCACCAAGC
GAAACATCGCATCGAGCGAGCACGTACTCGGATGGAAGCCGGTCTTGTCGATCAGGATGATCTGGACGAA
GAGCATCAGGGGCTCGCGCCAGCCGAACTGTTCGCCAGGCTCAAGGCGCGCATGCCCGACGGCGATGATC
TCGTCGTGACCCATGGCGATGCCTGCTTGCCGAATATCATGGTGGAAAATGGCCGCTTTTCTGGATTCAT
CGACTGTGGCCGGCTGGGTGTGGCGGACCGCTATCAGGACATAGCGTTGGCTACCCGTGATATTGCTGAA
GAGCTTGGCGGCGAATGGGCTGACCGCTTCCTCGTGCTTTACGGTATCGCCGCTCCCGATTCGCAGCGCA
TCGCCTTCTATCGCCTTCTTGACGAGTTCTTCTGATCTAGACCAATCACTAGTTAAAAGTTTTGTTACTT
TATAGAAGAAATTTTGAGTTTTTGTTTTTTTTTAATAAATAAATAAACATAAATAAATTGTTTGTTGAAT
TTATTATTAGTATGTAAGTGTAAATATAATAAAACTTAATATCTATTCAAATTAATAAATAAACCTCGAT
ATACAGACCGATAAAACACATGCGTCAATTTTACGCATGATTATCTTTAACGTACGTCACAATATGATTA
TCTTTCTAGGGTTAATCTAGTATACGCGTATGCGGCCGCTTAATTAATCCAGCTTTTGTTCCCTTTAGTG
AGGGTTAATTGCGCGCTTGGCGTAATCATGGTCATAGCTGTTTCCTGTGTGAAATTGTTATCCGCTCACA
ATTCCACACAACATACGAGCCGGAAGCATAAAGTGTAAAGCCTGGGGTGCCTAATGAGTGAGCTAACTCA
CATTAATTGCGTTGCGCTCACTGCCCGCTTTCCAGTCGGGAAACCTGTCGTGCCAGCTGCATTAATGAAT
CGGCCAACGCGCGGGGAGAGGCGGTTTGCGTATTGGGCGCTCTTCCGCTTCCTCGCTCACTGACTCGCTG
CGCTCGGTCGTTCGGCTGCGGCGAGCGGTATCAGCTCACTCAAAGGCGGTAATACGGTTATCCACAGAAT
CAGGGGATAACGCAGGAAAGAACATGTGAGCAAAAGGCCAGCAAAAGGCCAGGAACCGTAAAAAGGCCGC
GTTGCTGGCGTTTTTCCATAGGCTCCGCCCCCCTGACGAGCATCACAAAAATCGACGCTCAAGTCAGAGG
TGGCGAAACCCGACAGGACTATAAAGATACCAGGCGTTTCCCCCTGGAAGCTCCCTCGTGCGCTCTCCTG
TTCCGACCCTGCCGCTTACCGGATACCTGTCCGCCTTTCTCCCTTCGGGAAGCGTGGCGCTTTCTCATAG
CTCACGCTGTAGGTATCTCAGTTCGGTGTAGGTCGTTCGCTCCAAGCTGGGCTGTGTGCACGAACCCCCC
GTTCAGCCCGACCGCTGCGCCTTATCCGGTAACTATCGTCTTGAGTCCAACCCGGTAAGACACGACTTAT
CGCCACTGGCAGCAGCCACTGGTAACAGGATTAGCAGAGCGAGGTATGTAGGCGGTGCTACAGAGTTCTT
GAAGTGGTGGCCTAACTACGGCTACACTAGAAGGACAGTATTTGGTATCTGCGCTCTGCTGAAGCCAGTT
ACCTTCGGAAAAAGAGTTGGTAGCTCTTGATCCGGCAAACAAACCACCGCTGGTAGCGGTGGTTTTTTTG
TTTGCAAGCAGCAGATTACGCGCAGAAAAAAAGGATCTCAAGAAGATCCTTTGATCTTTTCTACGGGGTC
TGACGCTCAGTGGAACGAAAACTCACGTTAAGGGATTTTGGTCATGAGATTATCAAAAAGGATCTTCACC
TAGATCCTTTTAAATTAAAAATGAAGTTTTAAATCAATCTAAAGTATATATGAGTAAACTTGGTCTGACA
GTTACCAATGCTTAATCAGTGAGGCACCTATCTCAGCGATCTGTCTATTTCGTTCATCCATAGTTGCCTG
ACTCCCCGTCGTGTAGATAACTACGATACGGGAGGGCTTACCATCTGGCCCCAGTGCTGCAATGATACCG
CGAGACCCACGCTCACCGGCTCCAGATTTATCAGCAATAAACCAGCCAGCCGGAAGGGCCGAGCGCAGAA
GTGGTCCTGCAACTTTATCCGCCTCCATCCAGTCTATTAATTGTTGCCGGGAAGCTAGAGTAAGTAGTTC
GCCAGTTAATAGTTTGCGCAACGTTGTTGCCATTGCTACAGGCATCGTGGTGTCACGCTCGTCGTTTGGT
ATGGCTTCATTCAGCTCCGGTTCCCAACGATCAAGGCGAGTTACATGATCCCCCATGTTGTGCAAAAAAG
CGGTTAGCTCCTTCGGTCCTCCGATCGTTGTCAGAAGTAAGTTGGCCGCAGTGTTATCACTCATGGTTAT
GGCAGCACTGCATAATTCTCTTACTGTCATGCCATCCGTAAGATGCTTTTCTGTGACTGGTGAGTACTCA
ACCAAGTCATTCTGAGAATAGTGTATGCGGCGACCGAGTTGCTCTTGCCCGGCGTCAATACGGGATAATA
CCGCGCCACATAGCAGAACTTTAAAAGTGCTCATCATTGGAAAACGTTCTTCGGGGCGAAAACTCTCAAG
GATCTTACCGCTGTTGAGATCCAGTTCGATGTAACCCACTCGTGCACCCAACTGATCTTCAGCATCTTTT
ACTTTCACCAGCGTTTCTGGGTGAGCAAAAACAGGAAGGCAAAATGCCGCAAAAAAGGGAATAAGGGCGA
CACGGAAATGTTGAATACTCATACTCTTCCTTTTTCAATATTATTGAAGCATTTATCAGGGTTATTGTCT
CATGAGCGGATACATATTTGAATGTATTTAGAAAAATAAACAAATAGGGGTTCCGCGCACATTTCCCCGA
AAAGTGCCAC
Features (pLannotate 1.2.2; 21 found; start..end, strand, type, name):
     30..458     -  rep_origin     f1 ori (sequence partly withheld): f1 bacteriophage origin of replication; arrow indicates direction of (+) strand synthesis
    463..618     -  CDS            lacZα (fragment): LacZα fragment of β-galactosidase; lacZ fragment
    626..644     +  promoter       T7 promoter: promoter for bacteriophage T7 RNA polymerase
   1016..1046    +  protein_bind   loxP (fragment): Cre-mediated recombination occurs in the 8-bp core sequence (GCATACAT). Cre recombinase
   1047..1074    -  CDS            lacZα (fragment): LacZα fragment of β-galactosidase; lacZ fragment
   1082..1461    +  enhancer       CMV enhancer: human cytomegalovirus immediate early enhancer
   1464..1739    +  promoter       chicken β-actin promoter: No description available
   1740..2748    +  intron         chimeric intron: chimera between introns from chicken β-actin and rabbit β-globin
   2811..3405    +  CDS            PuroR (fragment): puromycin N-acetyltransferase; pac from Streptomyces alboniger; confers resistance to puromycin
   3412..4407    +  CDS            ΔTK: truncated herpes simplex virus thymidine kinase (Salomon et al., 1995) confers sensitivity to nucleoside analogs such as acyclovir or ganciclovir
   4435..4642    +  polyA_signal   bGH poly(A) signal: bovine growth hormone polyadenylation signal
   4664..4711    +  promoter       EM7 promoter: synthetic bacterial promoter&nbsp
   4730..5533    +  CDS            NeoR/KanR: aminoglycoside phosphotransferase from Tn5; aph(3')-II (or nptII); confers resistance to neomycin, kanamycin, and G418 (Geneticin®)
   5840..5858    -  promoter       T3 promoter: promoter for bacteriophage T3 RNA polymerase
   5903..5919    -  protein_bind   lac operator: The lac repressor binds to the lac operator to inhibit transcription in E. coli. This inhibition can be relieved by adding lactose or isopropyl-β-D-thiogalactopyranoside (IPTG). lac repressor encoded by lacI
   5927..5957    -  promoter       lac promoter: promoter for the E. coli lac operon
   5972..5993    -  protein_bind   CAP binding site: CAP binding activates transcription in the presence of cAMP. E. coli catabolite activator protein
   6006..6098    -  CDS            lacI (fragment): lac repressor; lacI; The lac repressor binds to the lac operator to inhibit transcription in E. coli. This inhibition can be relieved by adding lactose or isopropyl-β-D-thiogalactopyranoside (IPTG).
   6281..6869    -  rep_origin     ori: high-copy-number ColE1/pMB1/pBR322/pUC origin of replication
   7040..7900    -  CDS            AmpR: β-lactamase; bla; confers resistance to ampicillin, carbenicillin, and related antibiotics
   7901..8005    -  promoter       AmpR promoter: bla
