[The description below was written by a language model from this plasmid's Addgene catalogue record and pLannotate feature annotations shown in this document.]
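Description:
pCAG-PuroDTK.Neo is a piggyBac selection-cassette plasmid built on the 5'-PTK-3' backbone from the Wellcome Trust Sanger Institute, modified by adding a CAG promoter and an EM7-driven neomycin resistance gene. It is propagated in E. coli through a high-copy ColE1/pUC-type origin with ampicillin selection (AmpR under its own bla promoter). It retains pBluescript-like elements: an f1 origin, lacZα fragments, lac promoter/operator, and flanking T7 and T3 promoters that serve as sequencing primer sites.

The payload is a positive/negative selection unit. The CAG promoter (CMV enhancer, chicken β-actin promoter and chimeric intron) drives a puromycin N-acetyltransferase coding region followed almost directly by a truncated herpes simplex virus thymidine kinase (ΔTK), an arrangement consistent with a Puro-ΔTK fusion, terminated by a bGH polyadenylation signal. Puromycin selects for cells that carry the cassette. ΔTK makes them sensitive to nucleoside analogues such as ganciclovir, so cells that have later lost the cassette can be enriched. Downstream, the bacterial EM7 promoter drives NeoR/KanR, which gives kanamycin selection in bacteria; the catalogue also lists G418 as a mammalian marker, although no separate eukaryotic promoter for this gene is annotated. A partial loxP site lies upstream of the CAG promoter.

The annotation does not mark the piggyBac terminal repeats, although unannotated stretches flank the cassette where they might lie. The annotated sequence is 8,028 nt, whereas the catalogue gives a total size of 9,339 bp, a discrepancy the record does not explain. The associated work concerns seamless genome modification of induced pluripotent stem cells, consistent with use as a transposon-excisable selection cassette for targeting donors.
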