Addgene plasmid #72307: pCAG-PuroDTK.Neo
Purpose: PiggyBac Cassette contains puromycin and TK genes
Depositing lab: Yuet Wai Kan. Depositing organization: University of California, San Francisco (UCSF). Publication: Seamless modification of wild-type induced pluripotent stem cells to the natural CCR5Delta32 mutation confers resistance to HIV infection. Ye L, Wang J, Beyer AI, Teque F, Cradick TJ, Qi Z, Chang JC, Bao G, Muench MO, Yu J, Levy JA, Kan YW. Proc Natl Acad Sci U S A. 2014 Jul 1;111(26):9591-6. doi: 10.1073/pnas.1407473111. Epub 2014 Jun 9. PubMed 24927590.
Backbone
  Vector backbone: 5'-PTK-3'
  Backbone manufacturer: Wellcome trust Sanger Institute
  Backbone size w/o insert (bp): 6376
  Total vector size (bp): 9339
  Modifications to backbone: Insert a CAG promoter, EM7 driven Neo gene
  Vector type: Mammalian Expression, Bacterial Expression
  Selectable markers: Neomycin (select with G418), Puromycin
Growth in bacteria
  Bacterial resistance: Ampicillin, 100 μg/mL
  Growth temperature: 37°C
  Growth strain: DH5alpha
  Copy number: Unknown
Gene/Insert
  Gene/Insert name: Puromycin-DTK-neo
  Promoter: CAG promoter
  Cloning method: Unknown
  Sequencing primers: 5′ T7:taatacgactcactatagg; 3′ T3: aattaaccctcactaaagg
Resource information
  A portion of this plasmid was derived from a plasmid made by: The backbone plasmid is from Dr. Allan Bradly
Terms and licenses: Academic/Nonprofit Terms; Industry Terms: Not Available to Industry
How to cite: pCAG-PuroDTK.Neo was a gift from Yuet Wai Kan (Addgene plasmid # 72307 ; http://n2t.net/addgene:72307 ; RRID:Addgene_72307)
