>Addgene plasmid #72307 | pCAG-PuroDTK.Neo | addgene partial sequence | sequence record 164339 | T3 5'-GCAATTAACCCTCACTAAAGG-3'
AGCGGCCGCATACGCGTATACTAGATTAACCCTAGAAAGATAATCATATTGTGACGTACGTTAAAGATAA
TCATGCGTAAAATTGACGCATGTGTTTTATCGGTCTGTATATCGAGGTTTATTTATTAATTTGAATAGAT
ATTAAGTTTTATTATATTTACACTTACATACTAATAATAAATTCAACAAACAATTTATTTATGTTTATTT
ATTTATTAAAAAAAAACAAAAACTCAAAATTTCTTCTATAAAGTAACAAAACTTTTAACTAGTGATTGGT
CTAGATCAGAAGAACTCGTCAAGAAGGCGATAGAAGGCGATGCGCTGCGAATCGGGAGCGGCGATACCGT
AAAGCACGAGGAAGCGGTCAGCCCATTCGCCGCCAAGCTCTTCAGCAATATCACGGGTAGCCAACGCTAT
GTCCTGATAGCGGTCCGCCACACCCAGCCGGCCACAGTCGATGAATCCAGAAAAGCGGCCATTTTCCACC
ATGATATTCGGCAAGCAGGCATCGCCATGGGTCACGACGAGATCATCGCCGTCGGGCATGCGCGCCTTGA
GCCTGGCGAACAGTTCGGCTGGCGCGAGCCCCTGATGCTCTTCGTCCAGATCATCCTGATCGACAAGACC
GGCTTCCATCCGAGTACGTGCTCGCTCGATGCGATGTTTCGCTTGGTGGTCGAATGGGCAGGTAGCCGGA
TCAAGCGTATGCAGCCGCCGCATTGCATCAGCCATGATGGATACTTTCTCGGCAGGAGCAAGGTGAGATG
ACAGGAGATCCTGCCCCGGCACTTCGCCCAATAGCAGCCAGTCCCTTCCCGCTTCAGTGACAACGTCGAG
CACAGCTGCGCAAGGAACGCCCGTCGTGGCCAGCCACGATAGCCGCGCTGCCTCGTCCTGCAGTTCATTC
AGGGCACCGGACAGGTCGGTCTTGACAAAAAGAACCGGGCGCCCCTGCGCTGACAGCCGGAACACGGCGG
CATCAGAGCAGCCGATTGTCTGTTGTGCCCAGTCATAGCCGAATAGC
