>Addgene plasmid #72307 | pCAG-PuroDTK.Neo | addgene partial sequence | sequence record 164340 | T7 5'-TAATACGACTCACTATAGGG-3'
CTAGATTAACCCTAGAAAGATAGTCTGCGTAAAATTGACGCATGCATTCTTGAAATATTGCTCTCTCTTT
CTAAATAGCGCGAATCCGTCGCTGTGCATTTAGGACATCTCAGTCGCCGCTTGGAGCTCCCGTGAGGCGT
GCTTGTCAATGCGGTAAGTGTCACTGATTTTGAACTATAACGACCGCGTGAGTCAAAATGACGCATGATT
ATCTTTTACGTGACTTTTAAGATTTAACTCATACGATAATTATATTGTTATTTCATGTTCTACTTACGTG
ATAACTTATTATATATATATTTTCTTGTTATAGATATCAACTAGAATGCTAGCATGGGCCCATCTCGACC
TACTTCGTATAGCATACATTATACGAAGTTATGTGCGGGCCTCTTCGCTATTACGCCAGCGCGCGTTGAC
ATTGATTATTGACTAGTTATTAATAGTAATCAATTACGGGGTCATTAGTTCATAGCCCATATATGGAGTT
CCGCGTTACATAACTTACGGTAAATGGCCCGCCTGGCTGACCGCCCAACGACCCCCGCCCATTGACGTCA
ATAATGACGTATGTTCCCATAGTAACGCCAATAGGGACTTTCCATTGACGTCAATGGGTGGAGTATTTAC
GGTAAACTGCCCACTTGGCAGTACATCAAGTGTATCATATGCCAAGTACGCCCCCTATTGACGTCAATGA
CGGTAAATGGCCCGCCTGGCATTATGCCCAGTACATGACCTTATGGGACTTTCCTACTTGGCAGTACATC
TACGTATTAGTCATCGCTATTACCATGGTCGAGGTGAGCCCCACGTTCTGCTTCACTCTCCCCATCTCCC
CCCCCTCC
