>Addgene plasmid #72307 | pCAG-PuroDTK.Neo | addgene partial sequence | sequence record 164341 | TK-seq-10 5'-CGAGGCGGTGTTGTGTGGTGT-3'
CCCAGCACCTGCCAGTAAGTCATCGGCTCGGGTACGTAGACGATATCGTCGCGCGAACCCAGGGCCACCA
GCAGTTGCGTGGTGGTGGTTTTCCCCATCCCGTGAGGACCGTCTATATAAACCCGCAGTAGCGTGGGCAT
GGATCCGGCACCGGGCTTGCGGGTCATGCACCAGGTGCGCGGTCCTTCGGGCACCTCGACGTCGGCGGTG
ACGGTGAAGCCGAGCCGCTCGTAGAAGGGGAGGTTGCGGGGCGCGGAGGTCTCCAGGAAGGCGGGCACCC
CGGCGCGCTCGGCCGCCTCCACTCCGGGGAGCACGACGGCGCTGCCCAGACCCTTGCCCTGGTGGTCGGG
CGAGACGCCGACGGTGGCCAGGAACCACGCGGGCTCCTTGGGCCGGTGCGGCGCCAGGAGGCCTTCCATC
TGTTGCTGCGCGGCCAGCCGGGAACCGCTCAACTCGGCCATGCGCGGGCCGATCTCGGCGAACACCGCCC
CCGCTTCGACGCTCTCCGGCGTGGTCCAGACCGCCACCGCGGCGCCGTCGTCCGCGACCCACACCTTGCC
GATGTCGAGCCCGACGCGCGTGAGGAAGAGTTCTTGCAGCTCGGTGACCCGCTCGATGTGGCGGTCCGGG
TCGACGGTGTGGCGCGTGGCGGGGTAGTCGGCGAACGCGGCGGCGAGGGTGCGTACGGCCCGGGGGACGT
CGTCGCGGGTGGCGAGGCGCACCGTGGGCTTGTACTCGGTCCCCATGGTGAATTCTTTGCCAAAATGATG
AGACAGCACAATAACCAGCACGTTGCCCAGGAGCTGTAGGAAAAAGAAGAAGGCATGAACATGGTTAGCA
GA
